Addgene plasmid #250892: pM2_PJ23102R1LuxR_PCTR1E2Crimson
Purpose: LuxR expressed under BBa_J23102; E2-Crimson under PCT synthetic promoter; component of BNeuAS6; colE1 origin of replication
Depositing lab: Sangram Bagh. Depositing organization: Saha Institute of Nuclear Physics. Publication: Multicellular artificial neural network-type architectures demonstrate computational problem solving. Bonnerjee D, Chakraborty S, Mukherjee B, Basu R, Paul A, Bagh S. Nat Chem Biol. 2024 Nov;20(11):1524-1534. doi: 10.1038/s41589-024-01711-4. Epub 2024 Sep 16. PubMed 39285005.
Backbone
  Vector backbone: pZ
  Vector type: Synthetic Biology
Growth in bacteria
  Bacterial resistance: Ampicillin, 100 μg/mL
  Growth temperature: 37°C
  Growth strain: DH5alpha
  Copy number: High Copy
Gene/Insert 1
  Gene/Insert name: E2-Crimson
  Species: Bacteria
  Insert size (bp): 1868
  Promoter: PCT
  Cloning method: Restriction Enzyme; 5′ cloning site Unspecified (unknown if destroyed); 3′ cloning site Unspecified (unknown if destroyed)
  Sequencing primers: 5′ Unspecified
Gene/Insert 2
  Gene/Insert name: LuxR
  Species: Bacteria
  Promoter: BBa_J23102
  Cloning method: Restriction Enzyme; 5′ cloning site Unspecified (unknown if destroyed); 3′ cloning site Unspecified (unknown if destroyed)
  Sequencing primers: 5′ Unspecified
Terms and licenses: Academic/Nonprofit Terms; Industry Terms: Not Available to Industry
How to cite: pM2_PJ23102R1LuxR_PCTR1E2Crimson was a gift from Sangram Bagh (Addgene plasmid # 250892 ; http://n2t.net/addgene:250892 ; RRID:Addgene_250892)
