[The description below was written by a language model from this plasmid's Addgene catalogue record and pLannotate feature annotations shown in this document.]
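Description:
pM2_PJ23102R1LuxR_PCTR1E2Crimson is a 4,086-nt bacterial synthetic-biology plasmid built on a pZ-series backbone. It replicates from a high-copy ColE1-type origin and is selected with ampicillin through a β-lactamase (AmpR) cassette driven by its own bla promoter and followed by the phage lambda t0 terminator. It is intended for use in Escherichia coli.

The payload consists of two divergently arranged expression units. On the reverse strand, the Aliivibrio fischeri luxR coding sequence, which encodes the transcriptional activator that binds the acyl-homoserine lactone autoinducer OHHL, is expressed from the constitutive Anderson-family promoter BBa_J23102. The automated annotation labels this region as a fragment of the closely related J23119 promoter, which is consistent with a member of that family. An rrnB T1 terminator lies downstream of luxR in that orientation. On the forward strand, the far-red tetrameric DsRed derivative E2-Crimson is placed under a synthetic promoter the depositor calls PCT and is terminated by a second rrnB T1 copy. The feature table detects two adjacent fragments matching PLtetO-1 in this promoter region, suggesting that PCT contains tet-operator-bearing lambda PL-derived sequence. The record does not spell out its exact architecture or the full set of regulators that act on it.

According to the record, the plasmid is one component of "BNeuAS6", apparently a multi-plasmid engineered bacterial cell from work on multicellular artificial neural network-type architectures. Here the constitutively supplied LuxR presumably provides the sensing input, while E2-Crimson fluorescence serves as the measurable output of the cell's computation.
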