Features (pLannotate 1.2.2; 11 found; start..end, strand, type, name):
     56..805     -  CDS            luxR: LUXR_ALIFS - Experimental evidence at protein level: Swiss-Prot protein existence level 1. Transcriptional activator of the bioluminescence operon. Binds to the OHHL autoinducer. From Aliivibrio fischeri (Vibrio fischeri).
    843..867     -  promoter       J23119(SpeI) promoter (fragment): bacterial promoter (Registry of Standard Biological Parts BBa J23119) modified to end with an SpeI site
    987..1025    +  promoter       PLtetO-1 promoter (fragment): modified phage lambda PL promoter with tet operator sites (Lutz and Bujard, 1997)
   1024..1042    +  promoter       PLtetO-1 promoter (fragment): modified phage lambda PL promoter with tet operator sites (Lutz and Bujard, 1997)
   1070..1747    +  CDS            E2-Crimson: far-red noncytotoxic tetrameric variant of DsRed fluorescent protein (Strack et al., 2009) mammalian codon-optimized
   1759..1845    +  terminator     rrnB T1 terminator: Escherichia coli rrnB; transcription terminator T1 from the E. coli rrnB gene
   2118..2706    -  rep_origin     ori: high-copy-number ColE1/pMB1/pBR322/pUC origin of replication
   2794..2888    -  terminator     lambda t0 terminator: transcription terminator from phage lambda
   2918..3778    -  CDS            AmpR: β-lactamase; bla; confers resistance to ampicillin, carbenicillin, and related antibiotics
   3779..3883    -  promoter       AmpR promoter: bla
   3995..4081    -  terminator     rrnB T1 terminator: Escherichia coli rrnB; transcription terminator T1 from the E. coli rrnB gene
>Addgene plasmid #250892 | pM2_PJ23102R1LuxR_PCTR1E2Crimson | addgene full sequence | sequence record 500612 | Addgene NGS Result
TCTAGATGATGCCTGGCTCTAGTAGTGATCTACACTAGCACTATCAGTGTTATTAATTTTTAAAGTATGG
GCAATCAATTGCTCCTGTTAAAATTGCTTTAGAAATACTTTGGCAGCGGTTTGTTGTATTGAGTTTCATT
TGCGCATTGGTTAAATGGAAAGTGACAGTACGCTCACTGCAACCTAATATTTTTGAAATATCCCAAGAGC
TTTTTCCTTCGCATGCCCACGCTAAACATTCTTTTTCTCTTTTGGTTAAATCGTTGTTTGATTTATTATT
TGCTATATTTATTTTTCGATAATTATCAACTAGAGAAGGAACAATTAATGGTATGTTCATACACGCATGT
AAAAATAAACTATCTATATAGTTGTCTTTTTCTGAATGTGCAAAACTAAGCATTCCGAAGCCATTGTTAG
CCGTATGAATAGGGAAACTAAACCCAGTGATAAGACCTGATGTTTTCGCTTCTTTAATTACATTTGGAGA
TTTTTTATTTACAGCATTGTTTTCAAATATATTCCAATTAATTGGTGAATGATTGGAGTTAGAATAATCT
ACTATAGGATCATATTTTATTAAATTAGCGTCATCATAATATTGCCTCCATTTTTTAGGGTAATTATCTA
GGATTGAAATATCAGATTTAACCATAGAATGAGGATAAATGATCGCGAGTAAATAATATTCACAATGTAC
CATTTTAGTCATATCAGATAAGCATTGATTAATATCATTATTGCTTCTACAAGCTTTAATTTTATTAATT
ATTCTGTATGTGTCGTCGGCATTTATGTTTTTCATGGTACCTTTCTCCTCTTTAATGAATTCGCTAGCAC
AGTACCTAGGACTGAGCTAGCTGTCAACTCGAGTTACCAGGATCTTTATTATCATGACATTAACCTATAA
AAATAGGCGTATCACGAGGCCCTTTCGTCTTCACCTCGAGTACCTCTGGCGGTGATAGATTACCTCTGGC
GGTGATATTGACATCCCTATCAGTGATAGAGATACTGAGCACATCCCTATCAGTGATAGAGAGAATTCAT
TAAAGAGGAGAAAGGTACCATGGATAGCACTGAGAACGTCATCAAGCCCTTCATGCGCTTCAAGGTGCAC
ATGGAGGGCTCCGTGAACGGCCACGAGTTCGAGATCGAGGGCGTGGGCGAGGGCAAGCCCTACGAGGGCA
CCCAGACCGCCAAGCTGCAAGTGACCAAGGGCGGCCCCCTGCCCTTCGCCTGGGACATCCTGTCCCCCCA
GTTCTTCTACGGCTCCAAGGCGTACATCAAGCACCCCGCCGACATCCCCGACTACCTCAAGCAGTCCTTC
CCCGAGGGCTTCAAGTGGGAGCGCGTGATGAACTTCGAGGACGGCGGCGTGGTGACCGTGACCCAGGACT
CCTCCCTGCAGGACGGCACCCTCATCTACCACGTGAAGTTCATCGGCGTGAACTTCCCCTCCGACGGCCC
CGTAATGCAGAAGAAGACTCTGGGCTGGGAGCCCTCCACTGAGCGCAACTACCCCCGCGACGGCGTGCTG
AAGGGCGAGAACCACATGGCGCTGAAGCTGAAGGGCGGCGGCCACTACCTGTGTGAGTTCAAGTCCATCT
ACATGGCCAAGAAGCCCGTGAAGCTGCCCGGCTACCACTACGTGGACTACAAGCTCGACATCACCTCCCA
CAACGAGGACTACACCGTGGTGGAGCAGTACGAGCGCGCCGAGGCCCGCCACCACCTGTTCCAGTAGTCT
AGAGGCATCAAATAAAACGAAAGGCTCAGTCGAAAGACTGGGCCTTTCGTTTTATCTGTTGTTTGTCGGT
GAACGCTCTCCTGAGTAGGACAAATCCGCCGCCCTAGACCTAGGCGATGACGGAAAAAGAGATCGTCTTA
ATGTATAGATTTTCGTGGATTACGTCGCCAGTCAGGATCCTGGCAGAAGCTATTCATTCTGCAGTTCCGT
GCTCCAAAACAACCGTTCGGCTGCGGCGAGCGGTATCAGCTCACTCAAAGGCGGTAATACGGTTATCCAC
AGAATCAGGGGATAACGCAGGAAAGAACATGTGAGCAAAAGGCCAGCAAAAGGCCAGGAACCGTAAAAAG
GCCGCGTTGCTGGCGTTTTTCCATAGGCTCCGCCCCCCTGACGAGCATCACAAAAATCGACGCTCAAGTC
AGAGGTGGCGAAACCCGACAGGACTATAAAGATACCAGGCGTTTCCCCCTGGAAGCTCCCTCGTGCGCTC
TCCTGTTCCGACCCTGCCGCTTACCGGATACCTGTCCGCCTTTCTCCCTTCGGGAAGCGTGGCGCTTTCT
CATAGCTCACGCTGTAGGTATCTCAGTTCGGTGTAGGTCGTTCGCTCCAAGCTGGGCTGTGTGCACGAAC
CCCCCGTTCAGCCCGACCGCTGCGCCTTATCCGGTAACTATCGTCTTGAGTCCAACCCGGTAAGACACGA
CTTATCGCCACTGGCAGCAGCCACTGGTAACAGGATTAGCAGAGCGAGGTATGTAGGCGGTGCTACAGAG
TTCTTGAAGTGGTGGCCTAACTACGGCTACACTAGAAGGACAGTATTTGGTATCTGCGCTCTGCTGAAGC
CAGTTACCTTCGGAAAAAGAGTTGGTAGCTCTTGATCCGGCAAACAAACCACCGCTGGTAGCGGTGGTTT
TTTTGTTTGCAAGCAGCAGATTACGCGCAGAAAAAAAGGATCTCAAGAAGATCCTTTGATCTTTTCTACG
GGGTCTGACGCTCAGTGGAACGAAAACTCACGTTAAGGGATTTTGGTCATGACTAGTGCTTGGATTCTCA
CCAATAAAAAACGCCCGGCGGCAACCGAGCGTTCTGAACAAATCCAGATGGAGTTCTGAGGTCATTACTG
GATCTATCAACAGGAGTCCAAGCGAGCTCGTAAACTTGGTCTGACAGTTACCAATGCTTAATCAGTGAGG
CACCTATCTCAGCGATCTGTCTATTTCGTTCATCCATAGTTGCCTGACTCCCCGTCGTGTAGATAACTAC
GATACGGGAGGGCTTACCATCTGGCCCCAGTGCTGCAATGATACCGCGAGACCCACGCTCACCGGCTCCA
GATTTATCAGCAATAAACCAGCCAGCCGGAAGGGCCGAGCGCAGAAGTGGTCCTGCAACTTTATCCGCCT
CCATCCAGTCTATTAATTGTTGCCGGGAAGCTAGAGTAAGTAGTTCGCCAGTTAATAGTTTGCGCAACGT
TGTTGCCATTGCTACAGGCATCGTGGTGTCACGCTCGTCGTTTGGTATGGCTTCATTCAGCTCCGGTTCC
CAACGATCAAGGCGAGTTACATGATCCCCCATGTTGTGCAAAAAAGCGGTTAGCTCCTTCGGTCCTCCGA
TCGTTGTCAGAAGTAAGTTGGCCGCAGTGTTATCACTCATGGTTATGGCAGCACTGCATAATTCTCTTAC
TGTCATGCCATCCGTAAGATGCTTTTCTGTGACTGGTGAGTACTCAACCAAGTCATTCTGAGAATAGTGT
ATGCGGCGACCGAGTTGCTCTTGCCCGGCGTCAATACGGGATAATACCGCGCCACATAGCAGAACTTTAA
AAGTGCTCATCATTGGAAAACGTTCTTCGGGGCGAAAACTCTCAAGGATCTTACCGCTGTTGAGATCCAG
TTCGATGTAACCCACTCGTGCACCCAACTGATCTTCAGCATCTTTTACTTTCACCAGCGTTTCTGGGTGA
GCAAAAACAGGAAGGCAAAATGCCGCAAAAAAGGGAATAAGGGCGACACGGAAATGTTGAATACTCATAC
TCTTCCTTTTTCAATATTATTGAAGCATTTATCAGGGTTATTGTCTCATGAGCGGATACATATTTGAATG
TATTTAGAAAAATAAACAAATAGGGGTTCCGCGCACATTTCCCCGAAAAGTGCCACCTGACGTCTACTGG
GACGAAGACGAACAGTCGACAACGAAGACGCCAACATCAAGATCTCGCATTTGTTCCTAGGTCTAGGGCG
GCGGATTTGTCCTACTCAGGAGAGCGTTCACCGACAAACAACAGATAAAACGAAAGGCCCAGTCTTTCGA
CTGAGCCTTTCGTTTTATTTGATGCC
