>Addgene plasmid #250892 | pM2_PJ23102R1LuxR_PCTR1E2Crimson | depositor partial sequence | sequence record 495065 | E2-Crimson
GGTACCATGGATAGCACTGAGAACGTCATCAAGCCCTTCATGCGCTTCAAGGTGCACATGGAGGGCTCCG
TGAACGGCCACGAGTTCGAGATCGAGGGCGTGGGCGAGGGCAAGCCCTACGAGGGCACCCAGACCGCCAA
GCTGCAAGTGACCAAGGGCGGCCCCCTGCCCTTCGCCTGGGACATCCTGTCCCCCCAGTTCTTCTACGGC
TCCAAGGCGTACATCAAGCACCCCGCCGACATCCCCGACTACCTCAAGCAGTCCTTCCCCGAGGGCTTCA
AGTGGGAGCGCGTGATGAACTTCGAGGACGGCGGCGTGGTGACCGTGACCCAGGACTCCTCCCTGCAGGA
CGGCACCCTCATCTACCACGTGAAGTTCATCGGCGTGAACTTCCCCTCCGACGGCCCCGTAATGCAGAAG
AAGACTCTGGGCTGGGAGCCCTCCACTGAGCGCAACTACCCCCGCGACGGCGTGCTGAAGGGCGAGAACC
ACATGGCGCTGAAGCTGAAGGGCGGCGGCCACTACCTGTGTGAGTTCAAGTCCATCTACATGGCCAAGAA
GCCCGTGAAGCTGCCCGGCTACCACTACGTGGACTACAAGCTCGACATCACCTCCCACAACGAGGACTAC
ACCGTGGTGGAGCAGTACGAGCGCGCCGAGGCCCGCCACCACCTGTTCCAGTAGTCTAGA
