>Addgene plasmid #250892 | pM2_PJ23102R1LuxR_PCTR1E2Crimson | depositor partial sequence | sequence record 495066 | LuxR
GGTACCATGAAAAACATAAATGCCGACGACACATACAGAATAATTAATAAAATTAAAGCTTGTAGAAGCA
ATAATGATATTAATCAATGCTTATCTGATATGACTAAAATGGTACATTGTGAATATTATTTACTCGCGAT
CATTTATCCTCATTCTATGGTTAAATCTGATATTTCAATCCTAGATAATTACCCTAAAAAATGGAGGCAA
TATTATGATGACGCTAATTTAATAAAATATGATCCTATAGTAGATTATTCTAACTCCAATCATTCACCAA
TTAATTGGAATATATTTGAAAACAATGCTGTAAATAAAAAATCTCCAAATGTAATTAAAGAAGCGAAAAC
ATCAGGTCTTATCACTGGGTTTAGTTTCCCTATTCATACGGCTAACAATGGCTTCGGAATGCTTAGTTTT
GCACATTCAGAAAAAGACAACTATATAGATAGTTTATTTTTACATGCGTGTATGAACATACCATTAATTG
TTCCTTCTCTAGTTGATAATTATCGAAAAATAAATATAGCAAATAATAAATCAAACAACGATTTAACCAA
AAGAGAAAAAGAATGTTTAGCGTGGGCATGCGAAGGAAAAAGCTCTTGGGATATTTCAAAAATATTAGGT
TGCAGTGAGCGTACTGTCACTTTCCATTTAACCAATGCGCAAATGAAACTCAATACAACAAACCGCTGCC
AAAGTATTTCTAAAGCAATTTTAACAGGAGCAATTGATTGCCCATACTTTAAAAATTAATAACACTGATA
GTGCTAGTGTAGATCACTACTAGAGCCAGGCATCATCTAGA
